Addgene plasmid #197192: pCytERM-mIFP-N1
Purpose: Expresses the fusion protein of CytERM-mIFP in mammalian cells
Depositing lab: Kiryl Piatkevich. Depositing organization: Westlake University. Publication: Quantitative assessment of near-infrared fluorescent proteins. Zhang H, Papadaki S, Sun X, Wang X, Drobizhev M, Yao L, Rehbock M, Koster RW, Wu L, Namikawa K, Piatkevich KD. Nat Methods. 2023 Sep 4. doi: 10.1038/s41592-023-01975-z. PubMed 37666982.
Backbone
  Vector backbone: pN1
  Vector type: Mammalian Expression
Growth in bacteria
  Bacterial resistance: Kanamycin, 50 μg/mL
  Growth temperature: 37°C
  Growth strain: NEB Stable
  Copy number: High Copy
Gene/Insert
  Gene/Insert name: CytERM-mIFP
  Species: M. musculus (mouse)
  Cloning method: Gibson Cloning
Terms and licenses: Academic/Nonprofit Terms; Industry Terms: Not Available to Industry
Depositor comments: Please visit https://www.researchsquare.com/article/rs-797586/v1 for preprint.
How to cite: pCytERM-mIFP-N1 was a gift from Kiryl Piatkevich (Addgene plasmid # 197192 ; http://n2t.net/addgene:197192 ; RRID:Addgene_197192)
