[The description below was written by a language model from this plasmid's Addgene catalogue record and pLannotate feature annotations shown in this document.]
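Description:
pCytERM-mIFP-N1 is a mammalian expression plasmid of about 5 kb built on an N1-type backbone, in which the fluorescent protein sits downstream of the cloning site so that a targeting sequence is fused to its N-terminus. It is maintained in E. coli at high copy through a ColE1/pUC-type origin and selected with kanamycin. The resistance gene is the Tn5 aminoglycoside phosphotransferase (NeoR/KanR). It is preceded by a bacterial bla promoter and an SV40 enhancer/early promoter and followed by an HSV TK polyadenylation signal, so the same cassette could also support G418 selection in mammalian cells. An f1 origin is present as well. Short matches annotated as ble, bGH poly(A) and SV40 large T antigen appear to be backbone remnants rather than functional elements.

The payload is driven by the human CMV immediate-early enhancer and promoter and terminated by the SV40 poly(A) signal. The open reading frame begins with a short fragment (roughly 29 codons) that the annotation matches to rabbit cytochrome P450 CYP2C1, although the catalogue entry lists the insert species as mouse. This is the CytERM signal-anchor, which tethers the fusion to the cytoplasmic face of the endoplasmic reticulum membrane. A linker derived from the multiple cloning site joins it to mIFP, a monomeric near-infrared fluorescent protein derived from a Bradyrhizobium bacteriophytochrome that needs biliverdin as a chromophore.

CytERM fusions are commonly used in organized smooth ER (OSER) assays, where ER membrane restructuring reveals a fluorescent protein's tendency to oligomerize in cells. That use fits the associated study, a quantitative comparison of near-infrared fluorescent proteins, but the record itself states only that the plasmid expresses CytERM-mIFP in mammalian cells.
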