Features (pLannotate 1.2.2; 16 found; start..end, strand, type, name):
     61..364     +  enhancer       CMV enhancer: human cytomegalovirus immediate early enhancer
    365..568     +  promoter       CMV promoter: human cytomegalovirus (CMV) immediate early promoter
    591..614     +  misc_feature   MCS (fragment): multiple cloning site
    615..701     +  CDS            CYP2C1 (fragment): CP2C1_RABIT - Experimental evidence at protein level: Swiss-Prot protein existence level 1. Cytochromes P450 are a group of heme-thiolate monooxygenases. In liver microsomes, this enzyme is involved in an NADPH-dependent electron transport pathway. It oxidizes a variety of structurally unrelated compounds, including steroids, fatty acids, and xenobiotics. From Oryctolagus cuniculus (Rabbit).
    696..739     +  misc_feature   MCS (fragment): multiple cloning site
    753..1712    +  CDS            mIFP: mIFP is a basic (constitutively fluorescent) near ir fluorescent protein published in 2015, derived from Bradyrhizobium sp.. It has very low acid sensitivity. It requires the cofactor biliverdin for fluorescence.
   1731..1814    +  CDS            large T antigen (fragment): large T antigen from SV40 (simian virus 40)
   1837..1958    +  polyA_signal   SV40 poly(A) signal: SV40 polyadenylation signal
   1992..2420    -  rep_origin     f1 ori (sequence partly withheld): f1 bacteriophage origin of replication; arrow indicates direction of (+) strand synthesis
   2447..2551    +  promoter       AmpR promoter: bla
   2553..2910    +  promoter       SV40 promoter: SV40 enhancer and early promoter
   2945..3739    +  CDS            NeoR/KanR: aminoglycoside phosphotransferase from Tn5; aph(3')-II (or nptII); confers resistance to neomycin, kanamycin, and G418 (Geneticin®)
   3760..3912    +  CDS            ble (fragment): BLE_KLEPN - Experimental evidence at protein level: Swiss-Prot protein existence level 1. Binding protein with a strong affinity to the bleomycin family of antibiotics. Binds to CL990; an antimitotic-antibiotic compound. From Klebsiella pneumoniae.
   3971..4018    +  polyA_signal   HSV TK poly(A) signal: herpes simplex virus thymidine kinase polyadenylation signal (Cole and Stacy, 1985)
   4109..4125    -  polyA_signal   bGH poly(A) signal (fragment): bovine growth hormone polyadenylation signal
   4347..4935    +  rep_origin     ori: high-copy-number ColE1/pMB1/pBR322/pUC origin of replication
>Addgene plasmid #197192 | pCytERM-mIFP-N1 | addgene full sequence | sequence record 386561 | Addgene NGS Result
TAGTTATTAATAGTAATCAATTACGGGGTCATTAGTTCATAGCCCATATATGGAGTTCCGCGTTACATAA
CTTACGGTAAATGGCCCGCCTGGCTGACCGCCCAACGACCCCCGCCCATTGACGTCAATAATGACGTATG
TTCCCATAGTAACGCCAATAGGGACTTTCCATTGACGTCAATGGGTGGAGTATTTACGGTAAACTGCCCA
CTTGGCAGTACATCAAGTGTATCATATGCCAAGTACGCCCCCTATTGACGTCAATGACGGTAAATGGCCC
GCCTGGCATTATGCCCAGTACATGACCTTATGGGACTTTCCTACTTGGCAGTACATCTACGTATTAGTCA
TCGCTATTACCATGGTGATGCGGTTTTGGCAGTACATCAATGGGCGTGGATAGCGGTTTGACTCACGGGG
ATTTCCAAGTCTCCACCCCATTGACGTCAATGGGAGTTTGTTTTGGCACCAAAATCAACGGGACTTTCCA
AAATGTCGTAACAACTCCGCCCCATTGACGCAAATGGGCGGTAGGCGTGTACGGTGGGAGGTCTATATAA
GCAGAGCTGGTTTAGTGAACCGTCAGATCCGCTAGCGCTACCGGACTCAGATCTATGGACCCTGTGGTGG
TGCTGGGGCTCTGTCTCTCCTGTTTGCTTCTCCTTTCACTCTGGAAACAGAGCTATGGGGGAGGGAAGCT
TCGAATTCTGCAGTCGACGGTACCGCGGGCCCGGGATCCACCGGTCGCCACCATGTCGGTACCGCTGACT
ACCTCAGCATTCGGCCACGCGTTTCTGGCTAACTGTGAACGCGAGCAGATCCACCTGGCGGGCTCCATTC
AGCCGCACGGTATCCTGCTGGCTGTGAAAGAGCCGGACAACGTGGTGATCCAGGCTTCTATTAACGCTGC
GGAGTTCCTGAACACCAACTCTGTTGTTGGCCGTCCGCTGCGTGACCTGGGCGGCGATCTGCCTTTGCAG
ATCCTGCCGCACCTGAACGGCCCGCTGCACCTGGCTCCGATGACCCTGCGTTGTACCGTGGGTTCTCCGC
CGCGTCGTGTGGACTGTACCATTCATCGTCCGTCTAACGGCGGCCTGATCGTAGAACTGGAACCAGCAAC
CAAGACCACTAACATTGCGCCGGCTCTGGACGGTGCGTTTCATCGTATCACTTCTTCATCCTCCCTGATG
GGCCTGTGTGACGAAACCGCGACTATTATCCGTGAGATTACTGGCTACGACCGTGTGATGGTAGTACGTT
TCGATGAAGAGGGTAATGGCGAAATTCTGTCCGAACGTCGTCGTGCGGACCTGGAAGCGTTCCTGGGTAA
CCGCTACCCGGCGTCTACTATTCCGCAGATCGCTCGTCGCCTGTACGAACATAACCGTGTTCGCCTGCTG
GTAGATGTGAACTATACTCCGGTTCCGCTACAGCCGCGCATCAGCCCGCTGAACGGTCGTGATCTGGATA
TGTCCCTGTCTTGCCTGCGCTCTATGTCCCCGATCCACCAGAAATACATGCAGGACATGGGCGTTGGCGC
GACCCTGGTTTGCTCTCTGATGGTGTCTGGTCGTCTGTGGGGTCTGATCGCTTGCCACCACTACGAACCG
CGCTTCGTTCCGTTCCACATTCGCGCTGCTGGCGAAGCGCTGGCGGAAACTTGTGCGATCCGCATCGCGA
CGCTGGAGAGCTTTGCACAGTCTCAGTCCAAATAAGCGGCCGCGACTCTAGATCATAATCAGCCATACCA
CATTTGTAGAGGTTTTACTTGCTTTAAAAAACCTCCCACACCTCCCCCTGAACCTGAAACATAAAATGAA
TGCAATTGTTGTTGTTAACTTGTTTATTGCAGCTTATAATGGTTACAAATAAAGCAATAGCATCACAAAT
TTCACAAATAAAGCATTTTTTTCACTGCATTCTAGTTGTGGTTTGTCCAAACTCATCAATGTATCTTAAG
GCGTAAATTGTAAGCGTTAATATTTTGTTAAAATTCGCGTTAAATTTTTGTTAAATCAGCTCATTTTTTA
ACCAATAGGCCGAAATCGGCAAAATCCCTTATAAATCAAAAGAATAGACCGAGATAGGGT
[37 nt withheld, positions 2091-2127]
AAAGAACGTGGACTCCAACGTCAAAGG
[49 nt withheld, positions 2155-2203]
T
[91 nt withheld, positions 2205-2295]
G
[124 nt withheld, positions 2297-2420]
CAGGTGGCACTTTTCGGGGAAATGTGCGCGGAACCCCTATTTGTTTATTTTTCTAAATACATTCAAATAT
GTATCCGCTCATGAGACAATAACCCTGATAAATGCTTCAATAATATTGAAAAAGGAAGAGTCCTGAGGCG
GAAAGAACCAGCTGTGGAATGTGTGTCAGTTAGGGTGTGGAAAGTCCCCAGGCTCCCCAGCAGGCAGAAG
TATGCAAAGCATGCATCTCAATTAGTCAGCAACCAGGTGTGGAAAGTCCCCAGGCTCCCCAGCAGGCAGA
AGTATGCAAAGCATGCATCTCAATTAGTCAGCAACCATAGTCCCGCCCCTAACTCCGCCCATCCCGCCCC
TAACTCCGCCCAGTTCCGCCCATTCTCCGCCCCATGGCTGACTAATTTTTTTTATTTATGCAGAGGCCGA
GGCCGCCTCGGCCTCTGAGCTATTCCAGAAGTAGTGAGGAGGCTTTTTTGGAGGCCTAGGCTTTTGCAAA
GATCGATCAAGAGACAGGATGAGGATCGTTTCGCATGATTGAACAAGATGGATTGCACGCAGGTTCTCCG
GCCGCTTGGGTGGAGAGGCTATTCGGCTATGACTGGGCACAACAGACAATCGGCTGCTCTGATGCCGCCG
TGTTCCGGCTGTCAGCGCAGGGGCGCCCGGTTCTTTTTGTCAAGACCGACCTGTCCGGTGCCCTGAATGA
ACTGCAAGACGAGGCAGCGCGGCTATCGTGGCTGGCCACGACGGGCGTTCCTTGCGCAGCTGTGCTCGAC
GTTGTCACTGAAGCGGGAAGGGACTGGCTGCTATTGGGCGAAGTGCCGGGGCAGGATCTCCTGTCATCTC
ACCTTGCTCCTGCCGAGAAAGTATCCATCATGGCTGATGCAATGCGGCGGCTGCATACGCTTGATCCGGC
TACCTGCCCATTCGACCACCAAGCGAAACATCGCATCGAGCGAGCACGTACTCGGATGGAAGCCGGTCTT
GTCGATCAGGATGATCTGGACGAAGAGCATCAGGGGCTCGCGCCAGCCGAACTGTTCGCCAGGCTCAAGG
CGAGCATGCCCGACGGCGAGGATCTCGTCGTGACCCATGGCGATGCCTGCTTGCCGAATATCATGGTGGA
AAATGGCCGCTTTTCTGGATTCATCGACTGTGGCCGGCTGGGTGTGGCGGACCGCTATCAGGACATAGCG
TTGGCTACCCGTGATATTGCTGAAGAGCTTGGCGGCGAATGGGCTGACCGCTTCCTCGTGCTTTACGGTA
TCGCCGCTCCCGATTCGCAGCGCATCGCCTTCTATCGCCTTCTTGACGAGTTCTTCTGAGCGGGACTCTG
GGGTTCGAAATGACCGACCAAGCGACGCCCAACCTGCCATCACGAGATTTCGATTCCACCGCCGCCTTCT
ATGAAAGGTTGGGCTTCGGAATCGTTTTCCGGGACGCCGGCTGGATGATCCTCCAGCGCGGGGATCTCAT
GCTGGAGTTCTTCGCCCACCCTAGGGGGAGGCTAACTGAAACACGGAAGGAGACAATACCGGAAGGAACC
CGCGCTATGACGGCAATAAAAAGACAGAATAAAACGCACGGTGTTGGGTCGTTTGTTCATAAACGCGGGG
TTCGGTCCCAGGGCTGGCACTCTGTCGATACCCCACCGAGACCCCATTGGGGCCAATACGCCCGCGTTTC
TTCCTTTTCCCCACCCCACCCCCCAAGTTCGGGTGAAGGCCCAGGGCTCGCAGCCAACGTCGGGGCGGCA
GGCCCTGCCATAGCCTCAGGTTACTCATATATACTTTAGATTGATTTAAAACTTCATTTTTAATTTAAAA
GGATCTAGGTGAAGATCCTTTTTGATAATCTCATGACCAAAATCCCTTAACGTGAGTTTTCGTTCCACTG
AGCGTCAGACCCCGTAGAAAAGATCAAAGGATCTTCTTGAGATCCTTTTTTTCTGCGCGTAATCTGCTGC
TTGCAAACAAAAAAACCACCGCTACCAGCGGTGGTTTGTTTGCCGGATCAAGAGCTACCAACTCTTTTTC
CGAAGGTAACTGGCTTCAGCAGAGCGCAGATACCAAATACTGTTCTTCTAGTGTAGCCGTAGTTAGGCCA
CCACTTCAAGAACTCTGTAGCACCGCCTACATACCTCGCTCTGCTAATCCTGTTACCAGTGGCTGCTGCC
AGTGGCGATAAGTCGTGTCTTACCGGGTTGGACTCAAGACGATAGTTACCGGATAAGGCGCAGCGGTCGG
GCTGAACGGGGGGTTCGTGCACACAGCCCAGCTTGGAGCGAACGACCTACACCGAACTGAGATACCTACA
GCGTGAGCTATGAGAAAGCGCCACGCTTCCCGAAGGGAGAAAGGCGGACAGGTATCCGGTAAGCGGCAGG
GTCGGAACAGGAGAGCGCACGAGGGAGCTTCCAGGGGGAAACGCCTGGTATCTTTATAGTCCTGTCGGGT
TTCGCCACCTCTGACTTGAGCGTCGATTTTTGTGATGCTCGTCAGGGGGGCGGAGCCTATGGAAAAACGC
CAGCAACGCGGCCTTTTTACGGTTCCTGGCCTTTTGCTGGCCTTTTGCTCACATGTTCTTTCCTGCGTTA
TCCCCTGATTCTGTGGATAACCGTATTACCGCCATGCAT
